>Addgene plasmid #101602 | pDONR221-ZNF736 | addgene full sequence | sequence record 473829 | Addgene NGS Result
ATGGGTGTCCTGACTTTCAGAGATGTGGCTGTAGAATTTTCGCCAGAAGAGTGGGAATGCCTAGATTCAG
CCCAACAAAGATTATACAGAGATGTAATGCTTGAAAATTATGGGAACCTTGTCAGCCTTGGCCTGGCGAT
TTTTAAGCCAGACCTAATGACATGTTTAGAACAAAGAAAAGAGCCATGGAAAGTAAAGAGACAAGAAGCT
GTAGCAAAACACCCGGCTGGAAGTTTCCATTTTACAGCAGAAATCCTCCCAGACCATGATATAAAAGATT
CTTTCCAGAAAGTGATCCTGAGAAAATATGGGAGCTGTGACCTAAATAACCTCCACCTGAAAAAAGACTA
CCAGAGTGTTGGAAACTGTAAAGGCCAAAAGAGTTCATATAATGGCCTCCACCAATGTTTATCGGCAACC
CATTCAAAGACCTGCCAATGTAATAAGTGCGGCAGAGGTTTCCAGCTCTGTTCAATTTTTACTGAACATA
AAGATATTTTTTCCAGAGAGAAGTGCCATAAATGTGAGGAGTGCGGGAAAGACTGCAGACTTTTTTCGGA
TTTCACCAGACATAAGAAGATCCATACTGTTGAGAGGTGCTATAAGTGTGAAGAGTGTGGGAAAGCTTTT
AAGAAATTTTCGAACCTCACAGAACATAAGAGAGTCCATACAGGAGAAAAACCGTATAAGTGTGAAGGCT
GCGGAAAAACTTTCACGTGTTCATCGACCCTTGTAAAACATAAGAGAAACCATACTGGTGACAGGCCATA
TAAGTGTGAAGAGTGCGGAAAGGCTTTTAAATGTTTCAGTGATTTGACAAACCATAAGAGGATCCACACC
GGTGAAAAACCATATAAGTGTGAAGAGTGTAATAAGGCATACAGGTGGTTCAGTGACCTTGCAAAACATA
AAATAATCCATACCGGTGATAAGCCATACACCTGTAATGAATGTGGAAAGGCATTTAAGTGGTTTTCGGC
CCTTTCGAAACATAAGAGAATCCACACAGGTGAAAAGCCATATATCTGTGAAGAGTGTGGAAAAGCATTC
ACGAGGAGCAGCACCCTTTTTAACCATAAAAGGATCCATATGGAAGAACGCCCATATAAGTGTGAGGAAT
GCAGTAAGACTTTTAAGTGTTTTTCTGACCTCACAAACCACAAGAGGATACACACTGGTGAGAAGCCATA
TAAATGTGAAGAATGTGGGAAGGCCAGTTCCTGGTTTTCCCATTTAATAAGACATAAAAGAATACACACG
AGAGAAAAGCTCCATAAGTGCCCAACTTTCTTGTACAAAGTTGGCATTATAAGAAAGCATTGCTTATCAA
TTTGTTGCAACGAACAGGTCACTATCAGTCAAAATAAAATCATTATTTGCCATCCAGCTGATATCCCCTA
TAGTGAGTCGTATTACATGGTCATAGCTGTTTCTTGGCAGCTCTGGCCCGTGTCTCAAAATCTCTGATGT
TACATTGCACAAGATAAAAATATATCATCATGAACAATAAAACTGTCTGCTTACATAAACAGTAATACAA
GGGGTGTTATGAGCCATATTCAACGGGAAACGTCGAGGCCGCGATTAAATTCCAACATGGATGCTGATTT
ATATGGGTATAAATGGGCTCGCGATAATGTCGGGCAATCAGGTGCGACAATCTATCGCTTGTATGGGAAG
CCCGATGCGCCAGAGTTGTTTCTGAAACATGGCAAAGGTAGCGTTGCCAATGATGTTACAGATGAGATGG
TCAGACTAAACTGGCTGACGGAATTTATGCCTCTTCCGACCATCAAGCATTTTATCCGTACTCCTGATGA
TGCATGGTTACTCACCACTGCGATCCCCGGAAAAACAGCATTCCAGGTATTAGAAGAATATCCTGATTCA
GGTGAAAATATTGTTGATGCGCTGGCAGTGTTCCTGCGCCGGTTGCATTCGATTCCTGTTTGTAATTGTC
CTTTTAACAGCGATCGCGTATTTCGTCTCGCTCAGGCGCAATCACGAATGAATAACGGTTTGGTTGATGC
GAGTGATTTTGATGACGAGCGTAATGGCTGGCCTGTTGAACAAGTCTGGAAAGAAATGCATAAACTTTTG
CCATTCTCACCGGATTCAGTCGTCACTCATGGTGATTTCTCACTTGATAACCTTATTTTTGACGAGGGGA
AATTAATAGGTTGTATTGATGTTGGACGAGTCGGAATCGCAGACCGATACCAGGATCTTGCCATCCTATG
GAACTGCCTCGGTGAGTTTTCTCCTTCATTACAGAAACGGCTTTTTCAAAAATATGGTATTGATAATCCT
GATATGAATAAATTGCAGTTTCATTTGATGCTCGATGAGTTTTTCTAATCAGAATTGGTTAATTGGTTGT
AACACTGGCAGAGCATTACGCTGACTTGACGGGACGGCGCAAGCTCATGACCAAAATCCCTTAACGTGAG
TTACGCGTCGTTCCACTGAGCGTCAGACCCCGTAGAAAAGATCAAAGGATCTTCTTGAGATCCTTTTTTT
CTGCGCGTAATCTGCTGCTTGCAAACAAAAAAACCACCGCTACCAGCGGTGGTTTGTTTGCCGGATCAAG
AGCTACCAACTCTTTTTCCGAAGGTAACTGGCTTCAGCAGAGCGCAGATACCAAATACTGTTCTTCTAGT
GTAGCCGTAGTTAGGCCACCACTTCAAGAACTCTGTAGCACCGCCTACATACCTCGCTCTGCTAATCCTG
TTACCAGTGGCTGCTGCCAGTGGCGATAAGTCGTGTCTTACCGGGTTGGACTCAAGACGATAGTTACCGG
ATAAGGCGCAGCGGTCGGGCTGAACGGGGGGTTCGTGCACACAGCCCAGCTTGGAGCGAACGACCTACAC
CGAACTGAGATACCTACAGCGTGAGCTATGAGAAAGCGCCACGCTTCCCGAAGGGAGAAAGGCGGACAGG
TATCCGGTAAGCGGCAGGGTCGGAACAGGAGAGCGCACGAGGGAGCTTCCAGGGGGAAACGCCTGGTATC
TTTATAGTCCTGTCGGGTTTCGCCACCTCTGACTTGAGCGTCGATTTTTGTGATGCTCGTCAGGGGGGCG
GAGCCTATGGAAAAACGCCAGCAACGCGGCCTTTTTACGGTTCCTGGCCTTTTGCTGGCCTTTTGCTCAC
ATGTTCTTTCCTGCGTTATCCCCTGATTCTGTGGATAACCGTATTACCGCCTTTGAGTGAGCTGATACCG
CTCGCCGCAGCCGAACGACCGAGCGCAGCGAGTCAGTGAGCGAGGAAGCGGAAGAGCGCCCAATACGCAA
ACCGCCTCTCCCCGCGCGTTGGCCGATTCATTAATGCAGCTGGCACGACAGGTTTCCCGACTGGAAAGCG
GGCAGTGAGCGCAACGCAATTAATACGCGTACCGCTAGCCAGGAAGAGTTTGTAGAAACGCAAAAAGGCC
ATCCGTCAGGATGGCCTTCTGCTTAGTTTGATGCCTGGCAGTTTATGGCGGGCGTCCTGCCCGCCACCCT
CCGGGCCGTTGCTTCACAACGTTCAAATCCGCTCCCGGCGGATTTGTCCTACTCAGGAGAGCGTTCACCG
ACAAACAACAGATAAAACGAAAGGCCCAGTCTTCCGACTGAGCCTTTCGTTTTATTTGATGCCTGGCAGT
TCCCTACTCTCGCGTTAACGCTAGCATGGATGTTTTCCCAGTCACGACGTTGTAAAACGACGGCCAGTCT
TAAGCTCGGGCCCCAAATAATGATTTTATTTTGACTGATAGTGACCTGTTCGTTGCAACAAATTGATGAG
CAATGCTTTTTTATAATGCCAACTTTGTACAAAAAAGTTGGC
Features (pLannotate 1.2.2; 10 found; start..end, strand, type, name):
      1..363     +  CDS            ZNF720: ZN720_HUMAN - Experimental evidence at protein level: Swiss-Prot protein existence level 1. From Homo sapiens (Human).
   1281..1379    -  protein_bind   attL2: mutant version of attL; recombination site for the Gateway® LR reaction LR Clonase™
   1397..1415    -  promoter       T7 promoter: promoter for bacteriophage T7 RNA polymerase
   1549..2358    +  CDS            KanR: aminoglycoside phosphotransferase; aph(3')-Ia; confers resistance to kanamycin in bacteria or G418 (Geneticin®) in eukaryotes
   2505..3093    +  rep_origin     ori: high-copy-number ColE1/pMB1/pBR322/pUC origin of replication
   3276..3368    +  CDS            lacI (fragment): lac repressor; lacI; The lac repressor binds to the lac operator to inhibit transcription in E. coli. This inhibition can be relieved by adding lactose or isopropyl-β-D-thiogalactopyranoside (IPTG).
   3423..3450    -  terminator     rrnB T2 terminator: transcription terminator T2 from the E. coli rrnB gene
   3582..3625    +  terminator     rrnB T1 terminator: Escherichia coli rrnB; transcription terminator T1 from the E. coli rrnB gene
   3672..3708    -  CDS            lacZα (fragment): LacZα fragment of β-galactosidase; lacZ fragment
   3725..3820    +  protein_bind   attL3: mutant version of attL; recombination site for the Gateway® LR reaction LR Clonase™
