>Addgene plasmid #101602 | pDONR221-ZNF736 | analyzer sequence | sequence record 191665
ATGGGTGTCCTGACTTTCAGAGATGTGGCTGTAGAATTTTCGCCAGAAGAGTGGGAATGCCTAGATTCAG
CCCAACAAAGATTATACAGAGATGTAATGCTTGAAAATTATGGGAACCTTGTCAGCCTTGGCCTGGCGAT
TTTTAAGCCAGACCTAATGACATGTTTAGAACAAAGAAAAGAGCCATGGAAAGTAAAGAGACAAGAAGCT
GTAGCAAAACACCCGGCTGGAAGTTTCCATTTTACAGCAGAAATCCTCCCAGACCATGATATAAAAGATT
CTTTCCAGAAAGTGATCCTGAGAAAATATGGGAGCTGTGACCTAAATAACCTCCACCTGAAAAAAGACTA
CCAGAGTGTTGGAAACTGTAAAGGCCAAAAGAGTTCATATAATGGCCTCCACCAATGTTTATCGGCAACC
CATTCAAAGACCTGCCAATGTAATAAGTGCGGCAGAGGTTTCCAGCTCTGTTCAATTTTTACTGAACATA
AAGATATTTTTTCCAGAGAGAAGTGCCATAAATGTGAGGAGTGCGGGAAAGACTGCAGACTTTTTTCGGA
TTTCACCAGACATAAGAAGATCCATACTGTTGAGAGGTGCTATAAGTGTGAAGAGTGTGGGAAAGCTTTT
AAGAAATTTTCGAACCTCACAGAACATAAGAGAGTCCATACAGGAGAAAAACCGTATAAGTGTGAAGGCT
GCGGAAAAACTTTCACGTGTTCATCGACCCTTGTAAAACATAAGAGAAACCATACTGGTGACAGGCCATA
TAAGTGTGAAGAGTGCGGAAAGGCTTTTAAATGTTTCAGTGATTTGACAAACCATAAGAGGATCCACACC
GGTGAAAAACCATATAAGTGTGAAGAGTGTAATAAGGCATACAGGTGGTTCAGTGACCTTGCAAAACATA
AAATAATCCATACCGGTGATAAGCCATACACCTGTAATGAATGTGGAAAGGCATTTAAGTGGTTTTCGGC
CCTTTCGAAACATAAGAGAATCCACACAGGTGAAAAGCCATATATCTGTGAAGAGTGTGGAAAAGCATTC
ACGAGGAGCAGCACCCTTTTTAACCATAAAAGGATCCATATGGAAGAACGCCCATATAAGTGTGAGGAAT
GCAGTAAGACTTTTAAGTGTTTTTCTGACCTCACAAACCACAAGAGGATACACACTGGTGAGAAGCCATA
TAAATGTGAAGAATGTGGGAAGGCCAGTTCCTGGTTTTCCCATTTAATAAGACATAAAAGAATACACACG
AGAGAAAAGCTCCATAAGTGCAACTTTCTTGTACAAAGTTGGCATTATAAGAAAGCATTGCTTATCAATT
TGTTGCAACGAACAGGTCACTATCAGTCAAAATAAAATCATTATTTGCCATCCAGCTGATATCCCCTATA
GTGAGTCGTATTACATGGTCATAGCTGTTTCCTGGCAGCTCTGGCCCGTGTCTCAAAATCTCTGATGTTA
CATTGCACAAGATAAAAATATATCATCATGAACAATAAAACTGTCTGCTTACATAAACAGTAATACAAGG
GGTGTTATGAGCCATATTCAACGGGAAACGTCGAGGCCGCGATTAAATTCCAACATGGATGCTGATTTAT
ATGGGTATAAATGGGCTCGCGATAATGTCGGGCAATCAGGTGCGACAATCTATCGCTTGTATGGGAAGCC
CGATGCGCCAGAGTTGTTTCTGAAACATGGCAAAGGTAGCGTTGCCAATGATGTTACAGATGAGATGGTC
AGACTAAACTGGCTGACGGAATTTATGCCTCTTCCGACCATCAAGCATTTTATCCGTACTCCTGATGATG
CATGGTTACTCACCACTGCGATCCCCGGAAAAACAGCATTCCAGGTATTAGAAGAATATCCTGATTCAGG
TGAAAATATTGTTGATGCGCTGGCAGTGTTCCTGCGCCGGTTGCATTCGATTCCTGTTTGTAATTGTCCT
TTTAACAGCGATCGCGTATTTCGTCTCGCTCAGGCGCAATCACGAATGAATAACGGTTTGGTTGATGCGA
GTGATTTTGATGACGAGCGTAATGGCTGGCCTGTTGAACAAGTCTGGAAAGAAATGCATAAACTTTTGCC
ATTCTCACCGGATTCAGTCGTCACTCATGGTGATTTCTCACTTGATAACCTTATTTTTGACGAGGGGAAA
TTAATAGGTTGTATTGATGTTGGACGAGTCGGAATCGCAGACCGATACCAGGATCTTGCCATCCTATGGA
ACTGCCTCGGTGAGTTTTCTCCTTCATTACAGAAACGGCTTTTTCAAAAATATGGTATTGATAATCCTGA
TATGAATAAATTGCAGTTTCATTTGATGCTCGATGAGTTTTTCTAATCAGAATTGGTTAATTGGTTGTAA
CACTGGCAGAGCATTACGCTGACTTGACGGGACGGCGCAAGCTCATGACCAAAATCCCTTAACGTGAGTT
ACGCGTCGTTCCACTGAGCGTCAGACCCCGTAGAAAAGATCAAAGGATCTTCTTGAGATCCTTTTTTTCT
GCGCGTAATCTGCTGCTTGCAAACAAAAAAACCACCGCTACCAGCGGTGGTTTGTTTGCCGGATCAAGAG
CTACCAACTCTTTTTCCGAAGGTAACTGGCTTCAGCAGAGCGCAGATACCAAATACTGTTCTTCTAGTGT
AGCCGTAGTTAGGCCACCACTTCAAGAACTCTGTAGCACCGCCTACATACCTCGCTCTGCTAATCCTGTT
ACCAGTGGCTGCTGCCAGTGGCGATAAGTCGTGTCTTACCGGGTTGGACTCAAGACGATAGTTACCGGAT
AAGGCGCAGCGGTCGGGCTGAACGGGGGGTTCGTGCACACAGCCCAGCTTGGAGCGAACGACCTACACCG
AACTGAGATACCTACAGCGTGAGCTATGAGAAAGCGCCACGCTTCCCGAAGGGAGAAAGGCGGACAGGTA
TCCGGTAAGCGGCAGGGTCGGAACAGGAGAGCGCACGAGGGAGCTTCCAGGGGGAAACGCCTGGTATCTT
TATAGTCCTGTCGGGTTTCGCCACCTCTGACTTGAGCGTCGATTTTTGTGATGCTCGTCAGGGGGGCGGA
GCCTATGGAAAAACGCCAGCAACGCGGCCTTTTTACGGTTCCTGGCCTTTTGCTGGCCTTTTGCTCACAT
GTTCTTTCCTGCGTTATCCCCTGATTCTGTGGATAACCGTATTACCGCCTTTGAGTGAGCTGATACCGCT
CGCCGCAGCCGAACGACCGAGCGCAGCGAGTCAGTGAGCGAGGAAGCGGAAGAGCGCCCAATACGCAAAC
CGCCTCTCCCCGCGCGTTGGCCGATTCATTAATGCAGCTGGCACGACAGGTTTCCCGACTGGAAAGCGGG
CAGTGAGCGCAACGCAATTAATACGCGTACCGCTAGCCAGGAAGAGTTTGTAGAAACGCAAAAAGGCCAT
CCGTCAGGATGGCCTTCTGCTTAGTTTGATGCCTGGCAGTTTATGGCGGGCGTCCTGCCCGCCACCCTCC
GGGCCGTTGCTTCACAACGTTCAAATCCGCTCCCGGCGGATTTGTCCTACTCAGGAGAGCGTTCACCGAC
AAACAACAGATAAAACGAAAGGCCCAGTCTTCCGACTGAGCCTTTCGTTTTATTTGATGCCTGGCAGTTC
CCTACTCTCGCGTTAACGCTAGCATGGATGTTTTCCCAGTCACGACGTTGTAAAACGACGGCCAGTCTTA
AGCTCGGGCCCCAAATAATGATTTTATTTTGACTGATAGTGACCTGTTCGTTGCAACAAATTGATGAGCA
ATGCTTTTTTATAATGCCAACTTTGTACAAAAAAGTTG
Features (pLannotate 1.2.2; 10 found; start..end, strand, type, name):
      1..363     +  CDS            ZNF720: ZN720_HUMAN - Experimental evidence at protein level: Swiss-Prot protein existence level 1. From Homo sapiens (Human).
   1281..1376    -  protein_bind   attL3: mutant version of attL; recombination site for the Gateway® LR reaction LR Clonase™
   1395..1413    -  promoter       T7 promoter: promoter for bacteriophage T7 RNA polymerase
   1547..2356    +  CDS            KanR: aminoglycoside phosphotransferase; aph(3')-Ia; confers resistance to kanamycin in bacteria or G418 (Geneticin®) in eukaryotes
   2503..3091    +  rep_origin     ori: high-copy-number ColE1/pMB1/pBR322/pUC origin of replication
   3274..3366    +  CDS            lacI (fragment): lac repressor; lacI; The lac repressor binds to the lac operator to inhibit transcription in E. coli. This inhibition can be relieved by adding lactose or isopropyl-β-D-thiogalactopyranoside (IPTG).
   3421..3448    -  terminator     rrnB T2 terminator: transcription terminator T2 from the E. coli rrnB gene
   3580..3623    +  terminator     rrnB T1 terminator: Escherichia coli rrnB; transcription terminator T1 from the E. coli rrnB gene
   3670..3706    -  CDS            lacZα (fragment): LacZα fragment of β-galactosidase; lacZ fragment
   3723..3818    +  protein_bind   attL3: mutant version of attL; recombination site for the Gateway® LR reaction LR Clonase™
