[The description below was written by a language model from this plasmid's Addgene catalogue record and pLannotate feature annotations shown in this document.]
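Description:
pDONR221-ZNF736 is a Gateway entry clone built on the Invitrogen pDONR221 backbone and carrying the open reading frame of the human zinc-finger transcription factor ZNF736. It belongs to the Human TFome Collection, a library of human transcription factors assembled for cell fate engineering, and the insert was made by gene synthesis. The plasmid is maintained in E. coli at high copy through a ColE1/pUC-type origin and is selected with kanamycin through an aph(3')-Ia resistance gene. There is no eukaryotic promoter or expression cassette, so the plasmid is a shuttling intermediate rather than an expression construct.

The insert is flanked by attL recombination sites, which allow an LR Clonase reaction to move the coding sequence into any compatible destination vector. The last nucleotide of the stop codon has been removed, so the reading frame stays open through the downstream recombination site and destination vectors can add C-terminal tags or fusion partners. rrnB T1 and T2 terminators upstream of the cassette insulate the insert from read-through transcription in bacteria. A T7 promoter sits beside the downstream att site, and small lacI and lacZα fragments are backbone remnants.

Two automated annotations need cautious reading. The only feature called in the insert covers its first 363 nucleotides and is labelled ZNF720, which most likely reflects similarity between the N-terminal regions of related zinc-finger proteins rather than a different insert. The rest of the insert region, up to the downstream att site, is unannotated. The att sites are labelled inconsistently as attL2 or attL3 in the two sequence records, which also differ by four nucleotides in length (3,822 and 3,818 nt).
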