Addgene plasmid #101602: pDONR221-ZNF736
Purpose: Donor Vector containing ZNF736 transcription factor, part of the Human TFome Collection
Depositing lab: George Church. Depositing organization: Harvard Medical School. Publication: A comprehensive library of human transcription factors for cell fate engineering. Ng AHM, Khoshakhlagh P, Rojo Arias JE, Pasquini G, Wang K, Swiersy A, Shipman SL, Appleton E, Kiaee K, Kohman RE, Vernet A, Dysart M, Leeper K, Saylor W, Huang JY, Graveline A, Taipale J, Hill DE, Vidal M, Melero-Martin JM, Busskamp V, Church GM. Nat Biotechnol. 2021 Apr;39(4):510-519. doi: 10.1038/s41587-020-0742-6. Epub 2020 Nov 30. PubMed 33257861.
Backbone
  Vector backbone: pDONR221
  Backbone manufacturer: Invitrogen
  Vector type: Gateway shuttling vector
Growth in bacteria
  Bacterial resistance: Kanamycin, 50 μg/mL
  Growth temperature: 37°C
  Growth strain: DH5alpha
  Copy number: High Copy
Gene/Insert
  Gene/Insert name: ZNF736 (alt name: B4DX44 (Uniprot ID))
  Species: H. sapiens (human)
  Mutation: Last nucleotide of stop codon removed to allow for Gateway C-terminal fusions
  Entrez Gene: ZNF736
  Cloning method: Gateway Cloning
  Sequencing primers: 5′ M13F(-21); 3′ M13R
Terms and licenses: Academic/Nonprofit Terms; Industry Terms: Not Available to Industry
Depositor comments: Harvard generated by gene synthesis
How to cite: pDONR221-ZNF736 was a gift from George Church (Addgene plasmid # 101602 ; http://n2t.net/addgene:101602 ; RRID:Addgene_101602)
