>Addgene plasmid #101602 | pDONR221-ZNF736 | depositor partial sequence | sequence record 191666 | insert
ATGGGTGTCCTGACTTTCAGAGATGTGGCTGTAGAATTTTCGCCAGAAGAGTGGGAATGCCTAGATTCAG
CCCAACAAAGATTATACAGAGATGTAATGCTTGAAAATTATGGGAACCTTGTCAGCCTTGGCCTGGCGAT
TTTTAAGCCAGACCTAATGACATGTTTAGAACAAAGAAAAGAGCCATGGAAAGTAAAGAGACAAGAAGCT
GTAGCAAAACACCCGGCTGGAAGTTTCCATTTTACAGCAGAAATCCTCCCAGACCATGATATAAAAGATT
CTTTCCAGAAAGTGATCCTGAGAAAATATGGGAGCTGTGACCTAAATAACCTCCACCTGAAAAAAGACTA
CCAGAGTGTTGGAAACTGTAAAGGCCAAAAGAGTTCATATAATGGCCTCCACCAATGTTTATCGGCAACC
CATTCAAAGACCTGCCAATGTAATAAGTGCGGCAGAGGTTTCCAGCTCTGTTCAATTTTTACTGAACATA
AAGATATTTTTTCCAGAGAGAAGTGCCATAAATGTGAGGAGTGCGGGAAAGACTGCAGACTTTTTTCGGA
TTTCACCAGACATAAGAAGATCCATACTGTTGAGAGGTGCTATAAGTGTGAAGAGTGTGGGAAAGCTTTT
AAGAAATTTTCGAACCTCACAGAACATAAGAGAGTCCATACAGGAGAAAAACCGTATAAGTGTGAAGGCT
GCGGAAAAACTTTCACGTGTTCATCGACCCTTGTAAAACATAAGAGAAACCATACTGGTGACAGGCCATA
TAAGTGTGAAGAGTGCGGAAAGGCTTTTAAATGTTTCAGTGATTTGACAAACCATAAGAGGATCCACACC
GGTGAAAAACCATATAAGTGTGAAGAGTGTAATAAGGCATACAGGTGGTTCAGTGACCTTGCAAAACATA
AAATAATCCATACCGGTGATAAGCCATACACCTGTAATGAATGTGGAAAGGCATTTAAGTGGTTTTCGGC
CCTTTCGAAACATAAGAGAATCCACACAGGTGAAAAGCCATATATCTGTGAAGAGTGTGGAAAAGCATTC
ACGAGGAGCAGCACCCTTTTTAACCATAAAAGGATCCATATGGAAGAACGCCCATATAAGTGTGAGGAAT
GCAGTAAGACTTTTAAGTGTTTTTCTGACCTCACAAACCACAAGAGGATACACACTGGTGAGAAGCCATA
TAAATGTGAAGAATGTGGGAAGGCCAGTTCCTGGTTTTCCCATTTAATAAGACATAAAAGAATACACACG
AGAGAAAAGCTCCATAAGTG
